>Addgene plasmid #130683 | pLenti-CMV-SMCHD1-Exon1-10A.11D-14.47M-48-3xFLAG | addgene full sequence | sequence record 255544 | Addgene NGS Result
TCGACGGTATCGGTTAACTTTTAAAAGAAAAGGGGGGATTGGGGGGTACAGTGCAGGGGAAAGAATAGTA
GACATAATAGCAACAGACATACAAACTAAAGAATTACAAAAACAAATTACAAAATTCAAAATTTTATCGA
TAAGCTTGGGAGTTCCGCGTTACATAACTTACGGTAAATGGCCCGCCTGGCTGACCGCCCAACGACCCCC
GCCCATTGACGTCAATAATGACGTATGTTCCCATAGTAACGCCAATAGGGACTTTCCATTGACGTCAATG
GGTGGAGTATTTACGGTAAACTGCCCACTTGGCAGTACATCAAGTGTATCATATGCCAAGTACGCCCCCT
ATTGACGTCAATGACGGTAAATGGCCCGCCTGGCATTATGCCCAGTACATGACCTTATGGGACTTTCCTA
CTTGGCAGTACATCTACGTATTAGTCATCGCTATTACCATGGTGATGCGGTTTTGGCAGTACATCAATGG
GCGTGGATAGCGGTTTGACTCACGGGGATTTCCAAGTCTCCACCCCATTGACGTCAATGGGAGTTTGTTT
TGGCACCAAAATCAACGGGACTTTCCAAAATGTCGTAACAACTCCGCCCCATTGACGCAAATGGGCGGTA
GGCGTGTACGGTGGGAGGTCTATATAAGCAGAGCTCGTTTAGTGAACCGTCAGATCGCCTGGAGACGCCA
TCCACGCTGTTTTGACCTCCATAGAAGACACCGACTCTAGAGGATCCATGGCAGCGGCGGACGGCGGCGG
GCCTGGTGGGGCCTCTGTGGGGACTGAGGAGGATGGCGGAGGCGTCGGCCACAGGACGGTGTACTTGTTT
GATCGGCGCGAAAAGGAGTCCGAGCTCGGGGACCGGCCTCTGCAGGTCGGGGAGCGCTCGGACTACGCGG
GATTTCGCGCGTGTGTGTGTCAGACACTTGGCATTTCACCTGAAGAAAAATTTGTTATTACAACAACAAG
TAGGAAAGAAATTACCTGTGATAATTTTGATGAAACTGTTAAAGATGGAGTCACCTTATACCTGCTACAG
TCGGTCAATCAGTTACTACTGACAGCTACGAAAGAACGAATTGACTTCTTACCTCACTATGACACACTGG
TTAAAAGTGGCATGTATGAATATTATGCCAGTGAAGGACAAAATCCTTTGCCATTTGCTCTTGCGGAATT
AATTGACAATTCATTGTCTGCTACTTCTCGTAACATTGGGGTTAGAAGAATACAGATCAAATTGCTTTTT
GATGAAACACAAGGAAAACCTGCTGTTGCAGTGATAGATAATGGAAGAGGAATGACCTCTAAACAGCTTA
ACAACTGGGCCGTGTATAGGTTGTCAAAATTCACAAGGCAAGGTGACTTTGAAAGTGATCATTCAGGATA
TGTTCGTCCAGTACCAGTGCCACGCAGTTTAAATAGTGATATTTCCTATTTTGGTGTTGGGGGCAAGCAA
GCTGTCTTCTTTGTTGGACAATCAGCCAGAATGATAAGCAAACCTGCAGATTCCCAAGATGTTCACGAGC
TTGTGCTTTCTAAAGAAGATTTTGAGAAGAAGGAGAAAAATAAAGAGGCAATATATAGTGGATATATTAG
AAACAGAAAGCCCTCTGATTCTGTTCACATTACAAATGATGATGAAAGATTTCTACATCATCTTATCATA
GAGGAGAAGGAAAAAGATAGCTTTACTGCTGTGGTTATCACAGGGGTACAACCAGAACACATACAGTACT
TGAAAAATTATTTCCACCTTTGGACACGACAGTTAGCGCATATTTATCACTACTATATTCATGGCCCAAA
AGGAAATGAAATACGAACATCAAAAGAAGTTGAACCTTTCAACAATATTGATATTGAAATTTCTATGTTT
GAAAAAGGGAAGGTACCTAAGATTGTCAACCTAAGGGAAATACAAGACGACATGCAGACGTTGTATGTAA
ACACAGCAGCTGATGATGAAGATGATTGTTTCATACTTGAGAAAGCAGCTAGAGGGAAAAGGCCTATTTT
TGAATGTTTTTGGAATGGACGATTAATACCATATACATCAGTTGAAGACTTTGACTGGTGTACTCCTCCT
AAGAAGAGAGGGCTTGCACCAATTGAATGCTACAATAGGATATCTGGTGCATTATTCACTAATGACAAAT
TCCAGGTCAGCACAAATAAATTGACGTTTATGGATCTTGAGCTAAAATTGAAAGATAAGAACACCCTTTT
TACAAGGATTTTAAATGGACAGGAACAGCGAATGAAAATTGACAGAGAATTTGCTTTGTGGCTGAAGGAC
TGTCATGAGAAGTATGATAAACAAATAAAATTTACACTTTTTAAGGGAGTAATTACACGTCCTGATCTTC
CTTCTAAAAAGCAAGGTCCCTGGGCAACATATGCAGCAATAGAATGGGATGGAAAGATATACAAAGCAGG
ACAGCTGGTCAAGACAATCAAGACACTTCCCCTCTTTTATGGAAGCATAGTAAGATTTTTTCTTTATGGC
GATCATGATGGAGAAGTATATGCTACAGGAGGAGAGGTTCAAATTGCAATGATGACTCCCATACGTAAGT
GTAATGACTCATTGCGTCATTCACCAAAGGTTGAGACGACAGATTGTCCAGTTCCTCCTAAAAGAATGAG
ACGAGAAGCTACAAGACAAAATAGGATTATAACCAAAACAGATGTAGACTACAAAGACCATGACGGTGAT
TATAAAGATCATGACATCGATTACAAGGATGACGATGACAAGTGAGTCGACAATCAACCTCTGGATTACA
AAATTTGTGAAAGATTGACTGGTATTCTTAACTATGTTGCTCCTTTTACGCTATGTGGATACGCTGCTTT
AATGCCTTTGTATCATGCTATTGCTTCCCGTATGGCTTTCATTTTCTCCTCCTTGTATAAATCCTGGTTG
CTGTCTCTTTATGAGGAGTTGTGGCCCGTTGTCAGGCAACGTGGCGTGGTGTGCACTGTGTTTGCTGACG
CAACCCCCACTGGTTGGGGCATTGCCACCACCTGTCAGCTCCTTTCCGGGACTTTCGCTTTCCCCCTCCC
TATTGCCACGGCGGAACTCATCGCCGCCTGCCTTGCCCGCTGCTGGACAGGGGCTCGGCTGTTGGGCACT
GACAATTCCGTGGTGTTGTCGGGGAAGCTGACGTCCTTTCCATGGCTGCTCGCCTGTGTTGCCACCTGGA
TTCTGCGCGGGACGTCCTTCTGCTACGTCCCTTCGGCCCTCAATCCAGCGGACCTTCCTTCCCGCGGCCT
GCTGCCGGCTCTGCGGCCTCTTCCGCGTCTTCGCCTTCGCCCTCAGACGAGTCGGATCTCCCTTTGGGCC
GCCTCCCCGCCTGGAATTCTACCGGGTAGGGGAGGCGCTTTTCCCAAGGCAGTCTGGAGCATGCGCTTTA
GCAGCCCCGCTGGGCACTTGGCGCTACACAAGTGGCCTCTGGCCTCGCACACATTCCACATCCACCGGTA
GGCGCCAACCGGCTCCGTTCTTTGGTGGCCCCTTCGCGCCACCTTCTACTCCTCCCCTAGTCAGGAAGTT
CCCCCCCGCCCCGCAGCTCGCGTCGTGCAGGACGTGACAAATGGAAGTAGCACGTCTCACTAGTCTCGTG
CAGATGGACAGCACCGCTGAGCAATGGAAGCGGGTAGGCCTTTGGGGCAGCGGCCAATAGCAGCTTTGCT
CCTTCGCTTTCTGGGCTCAGAGGCTGGGAAGGGGTGGGTCCGGGGGCGGGCTCAGGGGCGGGCTCAGGGG
CGGGGCGGGCGCCCGAAGGTCCTCCGGAGGCCCGGCATTCTGCACGCTTCAAAAGCGCACGTCTGCCGCG
CTGTTCTCCTCTTCCTCATCTCCGGGCCTTTCGACCTGCAGCCCAAGCTTACCATGACCGAGTACAAGCC
CACGGTGCGCCTCGCCACCCGCGACGACGTCCCCAGGGCCGTACGCACCCTCGCCGCCGCGTTCGCCGAC
TACCCCGCCACGCGCCACACCGTCGATCCGGACCGCCACATCGAGCGGGTCACCGAGCTGCAAGAACTCT
TCCTCACGCGCGTCGGGCTCGACATCGGCAAGGTGTGGGTCGCGGACGACGGCGCCGCGGTGGCGGTCTG
GACCACGCCGGAGAGCGTCGAAGCGGGGGCGGTGTTCGCCGAGATCGGCCCGCGCATGGCCGAGTTGAGC
GGTTCCCGGCTGGCCGCGCAGCAACAGATGGAAGGCCTCCTGGCGCCGCACCGGCCCAAGGAGCCCGCGT
GGTTCCTGGCCACCGTCGGCGTCTCGCCCGACCACCAGGGCAAGGGTCTGGGCAGCGCCGTCGTGCTCCC
CGGAGTGGAGGCGGCCGAGCGCGCCGGGGTGCCCGCCTTCCTGGAGACCTCCGCGCCCCGCAACCTCCCC
TTCTACGAGCGGCTCGGCTTCACCGTCACCGCCGACGTCGAGGTGCCCGAAGGACCGCGCACCTGGTGCA
TGACCCGCAAGCCCGGTGCCTGACGCCCGCCCCACGACCCGCAGCGCCCGACCGAAAGGAGCGCACGACC
CCATGCATCTCGAGGGCCCGGTACCTTTAAGACCAATGACTTACAAGGCAGCTGTAGATCTTAGCCACTT
TTTAAAAGAAAAGGGGGGACTGGAAGGGCTAGCTCACTCCCAACGAAGACAAGATCTGCTTTTTGCTTGT
ACTGGGTCTCTCTGGTTAGACCAGATCTGAGCCTGGGAGCTCTCTGGCTAACTAGGGAACCCACTGCTTA
AGCCTCAATAAAGCTTGCCTTGAGTGCTTCAAGTAGTGTGTGCCCGTCTGTTGTGTGACTCTGGTAACTA
GAGATCCCTCAGACCCTTTTAGTCAGTGTGGAAAATCTCTAGCAGTAGTAGTTCATGTCATCTTATTATT
CAGTATTTATAACTTGCAAAGAAATGAATATCAGAGAGTGAGAGGAACTTGTTTATTGCAGCTTATAATG
GTTACAAATAAAGCAATAGCATCACAAATTTCACAAATAAAGCATTTTTTTCACTGCATTCTAGTTGTGG
TTTGTCCAAACTCATCAATGTATCTTATCATGTCTGGCTCTAGCTATCCCGCCCCTAACTCCGCCCATCC
CGCCCCTAACTCCGCCCAGTTCCGCCCATTCTCCGCCCCATGGCTGACTAATTTTTTTTATTTATGCAGA
GGCCGAGGCCGCCTCGGCCTCTGAGCTATTCCAGAAGTAGTGAGGAGGCTTTTTTGGAGGCCTAGGGACG
TACCCAATTCGCCCTATAGTGAGTCGTATTACGCGCGCTCACTGGCCGTCGTTTTACAACGTCGTGACTG
GGAAAACCCTGGCGTTACCCAACTTAATCGCCTTGCAGCACATCCCCCTTTCGCCAGCTGGCGTAATAGC
GAAGAGGCCCGCACCGATCGCCCTTCCCAACAGTTGCGCAGCCTGAATGGCGAATGGG
[124 nt withheld, positions 5449-5572]
C
[91 nt withheld, positions 5574-5664]
A
[49 nt withheld, positions 5666-5714]
CCTTTGACGTTGGAGTCCACGTTCTTT
[37 nt withheld, positions 5742-5778]
ACCCTATCTCGGTCTATTCTTTTGATTTATAAGGGATTTTGCCGATTTCGGCCTATTGGTTAAAAAATGA
GCTGATTTAACAAAAATTTAACGCGAATTTTAACAAAATATTAACGCTTACAATTTAGGTGGCACTTTTC
GGGGAAATGTGCGCGGAACCCCTATTTGTTTATTTTTCTAAATACATTCAAATATGTATCCGCTCATGAG
ACAATAACCCTGATAAATGCTTCAATAATATTGAAAAAGGAAGAGTATGAGTATTCAACATTTCCGTGTC
GCCCTTATTCCCTTTTTTGCGGCATTTTGCCTTCCTGTTTTTGCTCACCCAGAAACGCTGGTGAAAGTAA
AAGATGCTGAAGATCAGTTGGGTGCACGAGTGGGTTACATCGAACTGGATCTCAACAGCGGTAAGATCCT
TGAGAGTTTTCGCCCCGAAGAACGTTTTCCAATGATGAGCACTTTTAAAGTTCTGCTATGTGGCGCGGTA
TTATCCCGTATTGACGCCGGGCAAGAGCAACTCGGTCGCCGCATACACTATTCTCAGAATGACTTGGTTG
AGTACTCACCAGTCACAGAAAAGCATCTTACGGATGGCATGACAGTAAGAGAATTATGCAGTGCTGCCAT
AACCATGAGTGATAACACTGCGGCCAACTTACTTCTGACAACGATCGGAGGACCGAAGGAGCTAACCGCT
TTTTTGCACAACATGGGGGATCATGTAACTCGCCTTGATCGTTGGGAACCGGAGCTGAATGAAGCCATAC
CAAACGACGAGCGTGACACCACGATGCCTGTAGCAATGGCAACAACGTTGCGCAAACTATTAACTGGCGA
ACTACTTACTCTAGCTTCCCGGCAACAATTAATAGACTGGATGGAGGCGGATAAAGTTGCAGGACCACTT
CTGCGCTCGGCCCTTCCGGCTGGCTGGTTTATTGCTGATAAATCTGGAGCCGGTGAGCGTGGGTCTCGCG
GTATCATTGCAGCACTGGGGCCAGATGGTAAGCCCTCCCGTATCGTAGTTATCTACACGACGGGGAGTCA
GGCAACTATGGATGAACGAAATAGACAGATCGCTGAGATAGGTGCCTCACTGATTAAGCATTGGTAACTG
TCAGACCAAGTTTACTCATATATACTTTAGATTGATTTAAAACTTCATTTTTAATTTAAAAGGATCTAGG
TGAAGATCCTTTTTGATAATCTCATGACCAAAATCCCTTAACGTGAGTTTTCGTTCCACTGAGCGTCAGA
CCCCGTAGAAAAGATCAAAGGATCTTCTTGAGATCCTTTTTTTCTGCGCGTAATCTGCTGCTTGCAAACA
AAAAAACCACCGCTACCAGCGGTGGTTTGTTTGCCGGATCAAGAGCTACCAACTCTTTTTCCGAAGGTAA
CTGGCTTCAGCAGAGCGCAGATACCAAATACTGTTCTTCTAGTGTAGCCGTAGTTAGGCCACCACTTCAA
GAACTCTGTAGCACCGCCTACATACCTCGCTCTGCTAATCCTGTTACCAGTGGCTGCTGCCAGTGGCGAT
AAGTCGTGTCTTACCGGGTTGGACTCAAGACGATAGTTACCGGATAAGGCGCAGCGGTCGGGCTGAACGG
GGGGTTCGTGCACACAGCCCAGCTTGGAGCGAACGACCTACACCGAACTGAGATACCTACAGCGTGAGCT
ATGAGAAAGCGCCACGCTTCCCGAAGGGAGAAAGGCGGACAGGTATCCGGTAAGCGGCAGGGTCGGAACA
GGAGAGCGCACGAGGGAGCTTCCAGGGGGAAACGCCTGGTATCTTTATAGTCCTGTCGGGTTTCGCCACC
TCTGACTTGAGCGTCGATTTTTGTGATGCTCGTCAGGGGGGCGGAGCCTATGGAAAAACGCCAGCAACGC
GGCCTTTTTACGGTTCCTGGCCTTTTGCTGGCCTTTTGCTCACATGTTCTTTCCTGCGTTATCCCCTGAT
TCTGTGGATAACCGTATTACCGCCTTTGAGTGAGCTGATACCGCTCGCCGCAGCCGAACGACCGAGCGCA
GCGAGTCAGTGAGCGAGGAAGCGGAAGAGCGCCCAATACGCAAACCGCCTCTCCCCGCGCGTTGGCCGAT
TCATTAATGCAGCTGGCACGACAGGTTTCCCGACTGGAAAGCGGGCAGTGAGCGCAACGCAATTAATGTG
AGTTAGCTCACTCATTAGGCACCCCAGGCTTTACACTTTATGCTTCCGGCTCGTATGTTGTGTGGAATTG
TGAGCGGATAACAATTTCACACAGGAAACAGCTATGACCATGATTACGCCAAGCGCGCAATTAACCCTCA
CTAAAGGGAACAAAAGCTGGAGCTGCAAGCTTAATGTAGTCTTATGCAATACTCTTGTAGTCTTGCAACA
TGGTAACGATGAGTTAGCAACATGCCTTACAAGGAGAGAAAAAGCACCGTGCATGCCGATTGGTGGAAGT
AAGGTGGTACGATCGTGCCTTATTAGGAAGGCAACAGACGGGTCTGACATGGATTGGACGAACCACTGAA
TTGCCGCATTGCAGAGATATTGTATTTAAGTGCCTAGCTCGATACATAAACGGGTCTCTCTGGTTAGACC
AGATCTGAGCCTGGGAGCTCTCTGGCTAACTAGGGAACCCACTGCTTAAGCCTCAATAAAGCTTGCCTTG
AGTGCTTCAAGTAGTGTGTGCCCGTCTGTTGTGTGACTCTGGTAACTAGAGATCCCTCAGACCCTTTTAG
TCAGTGTGGAAAATCTCTAGCAGTGGCGCCCGAACAGGGACTTGAAAGCGAAAGGGAAACCAGAGGAGCT
CTCTCGACGCAGGACTCGGCTTGCTGAAGCGCGCACGGCAAGAGGCGAGGGGCGGCGACTGGTGAGTACG
CCAAAAATTTTGACTAGCGGAGGCTAGAAGGAGAGAGATGGGTGCGAGAGCGTCAGTATTAAGCGGGGGA
GAATTAGATCGCGATGGGAAAAAATTCGGTTAAGGCCAGGGGGAAAGAAAAAATATAAATTAAAACATAT
AGTATGGGCAAGCAGGGAGCTAGAACGATTCGCAGTTAATCCTGGCCTGTTAGAAACATCAGAAGGCTGT
AGACAAATACTGGGACAGCTACAACCATCCCTTCAGACAGGATCAGAAGAACTTAGATCATTATATAATA
CAGTAGCAACCCTCTATTGTGTGCATCAAAGGATAGAGATAAAAGACACCAAGGAAGCTTTAGACAAGAT
AGAGGAAGAGCAAAACAAAAGTAAGACCACCGCACAGCAAGCGGCCGCTGATCTTCAGACCTGGAGGAGG
AGATATGAGGGACAATTGGAGAAGTGAATTATATAAATATAAAGTAGTAAAAATTGAACCATTAGGAGTA
GCACCCACCAAGGCAAAGAGAAGAGTGGTGCAGAGAGAAAAAAGAGCAGTGGGAATAGGAGCTTTGTTCC
TTGGGTTCTTGGGAGCAGCAGGAAGCACTATGGGCGCAGCGTCAATGACGCTGACGGTACAGGCCAGACA
ATTATTGTCTGGTATAGTGCAGCAGCAGAACAATTTGCTGAGGGCTATTGAGGCGCAACAGCATCTGTTG
CAACTCACAGTCTGGGGCATCAAGCAGCTCCAGGCAAGAATCCTGGCTGTGGAAAGATACCTAAAGGATC
AACAGCTCCTGGGGATTTGGGGTTGCTCTGGAAAACTCATTTGCACCACTGCTGTGCCTTGGAATGCTAG
TTGGAGTAATAAATCTCTGGAACAGATTTGGAATCACACGACCTGGATGGAGTGGGACAGAGAAATTAAC
AATTACACAAGCTTAATACACTCCTTAATTGAAGAATCGCAAAACCAGCAAGAAAAGAATGAACAAGAAT
TATTGGAATTAGATAAATGGGCAAGTTTGTGGAATTGGTTTAACATAACAAATTGGCTGTGGTATATAAA
ATTATTCATAATGATAGTAGGAGGCTTGGTAGGTTTAAGAATAGTTTTTGCTGTACTTTCTATAGTGAAT
AGAGTTAGGCAGGGATATTCACCATTATCGTTTCAGACCCACCTCCCAACCCCGAGGGGACCCGACAGGC
CCGAAGGAATAGAAGAAGAAGGTGGAGAGAGAGACAGAGACAGATCCATTCGATTAGTGAACGGATC
Features (pLannotate 1.2.2; 29 found; start..end, strand, type, name):
     19..135     +  misc_feature   cPPT/CTS: central polypurine tract and central termination sequence of HIV-1
    158..461     +  enhancer       CMV enhancer: human cytomegalovirus immediate early enhancer
    462..665     +  promoter       CMV promoter: human cytomegalovirus (CMV) immediate early promoter
    748..2571    +  CDS            SMCHD1 (fragment): SMHD1_HUMAN - Also known as KIAA0650 From Homo sapiens (Human).
   2707..2772    +  CDS            3xFLAG: three tandem FLAG® epitope tags, followed by an enterokinase cleavage site
   2782..3370    +  misc_feature   WPRE: woodchuck hepatitis virus posttranscriptional regulatory element
   3384..3883    +  promoter       PGK promoter: mouse phosphoglycerate kinase 1 promoter
   3904..4503    +  CDS            PuroR: puromycin N-acetyltransferase; pac from Streptomyces alboniger; confers resistance to puromycin
   4571..4708    +  CDS            nef (fragment): NEF_HV1LA - Experimental evidence at protein level: Swiss-Prot protein existence level 1. Extracellular Nef protein targets CD4(+) T-lymphocytes for apoptosis by interacting with CXCR4 surface receptors. From Human immunodeficiency virus type 1 group M subtype B (isolate Lai) (HIV-1).
   4694..4874    +  LTR            5' LTR (truncated): truncated 5' long terminal repeat (LTR) from HIV-1
   4946..5067    +  polyA_signal   SV40 poly(A) signal: SV40 polyadenylation signal
   5107..5242    +  rep_origin     SV40 ori: SV40 origin of replication
   5263..5281    -  promoter       T7 promoter: promoter for bacteriophage T7 RNA polymerase
   5289..5444    +  CDS            lacZα (fragment): LacZα fragment of β-galactosidase; lacZ fragment
   5449..5877    +  rep_origin     f1 ori (sequence partly withheld): f1 bacteriophage origin of replication; arrow indicates direction of (+) strand synthesis
   5930..6034    +  promoter       AmpR promoter: bla
   6035..6895    +  CDS            AmpR: β-lactamase; bla; confers resistance to ampicillin, carbenicillin, and related antibiotics
   7066..7654    +  rep_origin     ori: high-copy-number ColE1/pMB1/pBR322/pUC origin of replication
   7837..7929    +  CDS            lacI (fragment): lac repressor; lacI; The lac repressor binds to the lac operator to inhibit transcription in E. coli. This inhibition can be relieved by adding lactose or isopropyl-β-D-thiogalactopyranoside (IPTG).
   7942..7963    +  protein_bind   CAP binding site: CAP binding activates transcription in the presence of cAMP. E. coli catabolite activator protein
   7978..8008    +  promoter       lac promoter: promoter for the E. coli lac operon
   8016..8032    +  protein_bind   lac operator: The lac repressor binds to the lac operator to inhibit transcription in E. coli. This inhibition can be relieved by adding lactose or isopropyl-β-D-thiogalactopyranoside (IPTG). lac repressor encoded by lacI
   8077..8095    +  promoter       T3 promoter: promoter for bacteriophage T3 RNA polymerase
   8123..8349    +  promoter       RSV promoter: Rous sarcoma virus enhancer/promoter
   8350..8530    +  LTR            5' LTR (truncated): truncated 5' long terminal repeat (LTR) from HIV-1
   8577..8702    +  misc_feature   HIV-1 Ψ: packaging signal of human immunodeficiency virus type 1
   8686..9049    +  CDS            HIV-1 gag (fragment): gag protein from human immunodeficiency virus 1; gag
   9195..9428    +  misc_feature   RRE: The Rev response element (RRE) of HIV-1 allows for Rev-dependent mRNA export from the nucleus to the cytoplasm.
   9805..9905    +  CDS            Rev (fragment): human immunodeficiency virus 1 (HIV-1) Rev protein; rev; enhances nuclear export of unspliced and incompletely spliced viral mRNAs
