[The description below was written by a language model from this plasmid's Addgene catalogue record and pLannotate feature annotations shown in this document.]
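Description:
pLenti-CMV-SMCHD1-Exon1-10A.11D-14.47M-48-3xFLAG is a lentiviral transfer plasmid for mammalian expression, built on a pLenti backbone and sequenced at about 9.9 kb. In bacteria it is maintained through a high-copy ColE1/pUC-type origin with ampicillin resistance, and it also carries an f1 origin and remnants of a lac/T7/T3 cloning region. The viral framework has the layout of a third-generation vector. An RSV promoter drives a truncated HIV-1 5' LTR, followed by the Ψ packaging signal with a gag fragment, the Rev response element and the cPPT/CTS. A second truncated LTR lies downstream of the cargo and serves as the 3' end of the vector genome, followed by an SV40 polyadenylation signal and SV40 origin. Packaging functions are not encoded here and would have to be supplied in trans.

The payload is a roughly 2 kb internally deleted version of human SMCHD1 expressed from the CMV enhancer/promoter. It carries two in-frame deletions (D409_E452del and E653_G1960del), so that, as the name indicates, selected N-terminal exons are joined to the extreme C-terminal exons. A 3xFLAG epitope is fused to the C-terminus for detection or immunoprecipitation. A WPRE follows the coding region to enhance transcript expression. A separate mouse PGK promoter drives puromycin N-acetyltransferase, which allows selection of transduced or transfected cells. The associated study mapped the SMCHD1 regions responsible for nuclear localization, homodimerization and protein cleavage, and this plasmid fits that work as one member of a deletion-mutant series. SMCHD1 is the gene linked to FSHD2 and BAMS.
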