Addgene plasmid #130683: pLenti-CMV-SMCHD1-Exon1-10A.11D-14.47M-48-3xFLAG
Purpose: Expresses human SMCHD1 Exon1-10A.11D-14.47M-48 with a C-terminal 3xFLAG tag
Depositing lab: Stephen Tapscott. Depositing organization: Fred Hutchinson Cancer Center. Publication: Identification of SMCHD1 domains for nuclear localization, homo-dimerization, and protein cleavage. Hiramuki Y, Tapscott SJ. Skelet Muscle. 2018 Aug 2;8(1):24. doi: 10.1186/s13395-018-0172-z. PubMed 30071896.
Backbone
  Vector backbone: pLenti
  Backbone size w/o insert (bp): 7866
  Vector type: Mammalian Expression
  Selectable markers: Puromycin
Growth in bacteria
  Bacterial resistance: Ampicillin, 100 μg/mL
  Growth temperature: 37°C
  Growth strain: NEB Stable
  Copy number: High Copy
Gene/Insert
  Gene/Insert name: SMCHD1 Exon1-10A.11D-14.47M-48
  Species: H. sapiens (human)
  Insert size (bp): 2028
  Mutation: D409_E452del, E653_G1960del
  Entrez Gene: SMCHD1 (a.k.a. BAMS, FSHD2)
  Promoter: CMV
  Tag / fusion protein: 3xFLAG (C terminal on insert)
  Cloning method: Restriction Enzyme; 5′ cloning site Unknown (unknown if destroyed); 3′ cloning site Unknown (unknown if destroyed)
Terms and licenses: Academic/Nonprofit Terms; Industry Terms: Not Available to Industry
How to cite: pLenti-CMV-SMCHD1-Exon1-10A.11D-14.47M-48-3xFLAG was a gift from Stephen Tapscott (Addgene plasmid # 130683 ; http://n2t.net/addgene:130683 ; RRID:Addgene_130683)
